Addgene plasmid #32614: 1XDR4
Depositing lab: Connie Cepko. Publication: Analysis of thyroid response element activity during retinal development. Billings NA, Emerson MM, Cepko CL. PLoS One. 2010 . 5(10):e13739. 10.1371/journal.pone.0013739 PubMed 21060789.
Backbone
  Vector backbone: Stagia3
  Backbone manufacturer: Mark Emerson
  Backbone size w/o insert (bp): 6610
  Vector type: Mammalian Expression
Growth in bacteria
  Bacterial resistance: Ampicillin, 100 μg/mL
  Growth temperature: 37°C
  Growth strain: DH5alpha
  Copy number: Unknown
Gene/Insert
  Gene/Insert name: 1XDR4
  Species: G. gallus (chicken)
  Insert size (bp): 24
  Cloning method: Restriction Enzyme; 5′ cloning site XhoI (not destroyed); 3′ cloning site EcoRI (not destroyed)
  Sequencing primers: 5′ GTTCCGCGCACATTTCCCCG
Terms and licenses: Academic/Nonprofit Terms; Industry Terms: Not Available to Industry
Depositor comments: Note that there are some minor discrepancies between Addgene's quality control sequence and the depositor's assembled sequence. These differences should not affect plasmid function.
How to cite: 1XDR4 was a gift from Connie Cepko (Addgene plasmid # 32614 ; http://n2t.net/addgene:32614 ; RRID:Addgene_32614)
