[The description below was written by a language model from this plasmid's Addgene catalogue record and pLannotate feature annotations shown in this document.]
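Description:
1XDR4 is a reporter plasmid built on the Stagia3 backbone, catalogued as a mammalian expression vector, and carries a very short (24 bp) insert of chicken origin placed between retained XhoI and EcoRI sites. The insert name and the associated study of thyroid response element activity during retinal development suggest that it is a single copy of a DR4-type thyroid hormone response element (a direct repeat with four-nucleotide spacing), although the record does not spell this out. The plasmid is propagated in E. coli through a high-copy ColE1/pUC-type origin and selected with ampicillin via the bla gene and its own promoter.

The feature table shows how the reporter is arranged. Upstream of the cloning region sit a synthetic polyadenylation signal and an RNA polymerase II pause site from the human α2-globin gene, elements typically used to block read-through transcription from the backbone so that reporter signal reflects the inserted element. Downstream is a bicistronic cassette: EGFP, an EMCV IRES, and a human placental alkaline phosphatase sequence (annotated as a SEAP fragment), followed by β-globin-derived sequence and the rabbit β-globin poly(A) signal. A single transcript therefore yields both a fluorescent and an enzymatic readout. No promoter is annotated between the pause site and EGFP, so the record does not state which minimal promoter, if any, the element acts on. Remnants of lac regulatory sequences, an SV40 origin and an SV40 poly(A) signal also lie in the backbone. The construct is suited to testing the cis-regulatory activity of the response element in retinal tissue. The depositor notes minor sequence discrepancies that are not expected to affect function.
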