Features (pLannotate 1.2.2; 18 found; start..end, strand, type, name):
     46..94      +  polyA_signal   poly(A) signal: synthetic polyadenylation signal
    108..199     +  misc_feature   pause site: RNA polymerase II transcriptional pause signal from the human α2 globin gene
    339..1058    +  CDS            EGFP: the original enhanced GFP (Yang et al., 1996) mammalian codon-optimized
   1069..1638    +  misc_feature   IRES: internal ribosome entry site (IRES) of the encephalomyocarditis virus (EMCV)
   1651..3151    +  CDS            SEAP (fragment): secreted alkaline phosphatase from human placenta The natural enzyme has a C-terminal transmembrane sequence that is replaced by a GPI anchor.
   3573..3644    +  CDS            HBB (fragment): HBB_PONPY - Experimental evidence at transcript level: Swiss-Prot protein existence level 2. Involved in oxygen transport from the lung to the various peripheral tissues. From Pongo pygmaeus (Bornean orangutan).
   3715..3770    +  polyA_signal   β-globin poly(A) signal: rabbit β-globin polyadenylation signal (Gil and Proudfoot, 1987)
   4153..4169    -  protein_bind   lac operator: The lac repressor binds to the lac operator to inhibit transcription in E. coli. This inhibition can be relieved by adding lactose or isopropyl-β-D-thiogalactopyranoside (IPTG). lac repressor encoded by lacI
   4177..4207    -  promoter       lac promoter: promoter for the E. coli lac operon
   4222..4243    -  protein_bind   CAP binding site: CAP binding activates transcription in the presence of cAMP. E. coli catabolite activator protein
   4256..4295    -  CDS            lacI (fragment): lac repressor; lacI; The lac repressor binds to the lac operator to inhibit transcription in E. coli. This inhibition can be relieved by adding lactose or isopropyl-β-D-thiogalactopyranoside (IPTG).
   4302..4324    +  promoter       SV40 promoter (fragment): SV40 enhancer and early promoter
   4348..4483    +  rep_origin     SV40 ori: SV40 origin of replication
   4503..4637    +  polyA_signal   SV40 poly(A) signal: SV40 polyadenylation signal
   4639..4693    -  CDS            lacI (fragment): lac repressor; lacI; The lac repressor binds to the lac operator to inhibit transcription in E. coli. This inhibition can be relieved by adding lactose or isopropyl-β-D-thiogalactopyranoside (IPTG).
   4876..5464    -  rep_origin     ori: high-copy-number ColE1/pMB1/pBR322/pUC origin of replication
   5635..6495    -  CDS            AmpR: β-lactamase; bla; confers resistance to ampicillin, carbenicillin, and related antibiotics
   6496..6600    -  promoter       AmpR promoter: bla
>Addgene plasmid #32614 | 1XDR4 | depositor full sequence | sequence record 55253 | 1XDR4 sequence 6626 bps
GTCGAGAAGTAATATTAAGGTACGGGAGGTACTTGGAGCGGCCGCAATAAAATATCTTTATTTTCATTAC
ATCTGTGTGTTGGTTTTTTGTGTGAATCGATAGTACTAACATACGCTCTCCATCAAAACAAAACGAAACA
AAACAAACTAGCAAAATAGGCTGTCCCCAGTGCAAGTGCAGGTGCCAGAACATTTCTCTATCGATAGTCG
ACCAATTGCTCGAGAGGTCACTTCAGGTCACCAGCTTCGAATTCTATATAATGGAAGCTTGACCGGAGCC
GTTAGTTGCCCGTCGGACGCGATTTGCGAGGCGCTTTATGCGCGCACCGGTCGCCACCATGGTGAGCAAG
GGCGAGGAGCTGTTCACCGGGGTGGTGCCCATCCTGGTCGAGCTGGACGGCGACGTAAACGGCCACAAGT
TCAGCGTGTCCGGCGAGGGCGAGGGCGATGCCACCTACGGCAAGCTGACCCTGAAGTTCATCTGCACCAC
CGGCAAGCTGCCCGTGCCCTGGCCCACCCTCGTGACCACCCTGACCTACGGCGTGCAGTGCTTCAGCCGC
TACCCCGACCACATGAAGCAGCACGACTTCTTCAAGTCCGCCATGCCCGAAGGCTACGTCCAGGAGCGCA
CCATCTTCTTCAAGGACGACGGCAACTACAAGACCCGCGCCGAGGTGAAGTTCGAGGGCGACACCCTGGT
GAACCGCATCGAGCTGAAGGGCATCGACTTCAAGGAGGACGGCAACATCCTGGGGCACAAGCTGGAGTAC
AACTACAACAGCCACAACGTCTATATCATGGCCGACAAGCAGAAGAACGGCATCAAGGTGAACTTCAAGA
TCCGCCACAACATCGAGGACGGCAGCGTGCAGCTCGCCGACCACTACCAGCAGAACACCCCCATCGGCGA
CGGCCCCGTGCTGCTGCCCGACAACCACTACCTGAGCACCCAGTCCGCCCTGAGCAAAGACCCCAACGAG
AAGCGCGATCACATGGTCCTGCTGGAGTTCGTGACCGCCGCCGGGATCACTCTCGGCATGGACGAGCTGT
ACAAGTAAAGCGGCCAATTCTCCCTCCCCCCCCCCTAACGTTACTGGCCGAAGCCGCTTGGAATAAGGCC
GGTGTGCGTTTGTCTATATGTTATTTTCCACCATATTGCCGTCTTTTGGCAATGTGAGGGCCCGGAAACC
TGGCCCTGTCTTCTTGACGAGCATTCCTAGGGGTCTTTCCCCTCTCGCCAAAGGAATGCAAGGTCTGTTG
AATGTCGTGAAGGAAGCAGTTCCTCTGGAAGCTTCTTGAAGACAAACAACGTCTGTAGCGACCCTTTGCA
GGCAGCGGAACCCCCCACCTGGCGACAGGTGCCTCTGCGGCCAAAAGCCACGTGTATAAGATACACCTGC
AAAGGCGGCACAACCCCAGTGCCACGTTGTGAGTTGGATAGTTGTGGAAAGAGTCAAATGGCTCTCCTCA
AGCGTATTCAACAAGGGGCTGAAGGATGCCCAGAAGGTACCCCATTGTATGGGATCTGATCTGGGGCCTC
GGTGCACATGCTTTACGTGTGTTTAGTCGAGGTTAAAAAAACGTCTAGGCCCCCCGAACCACGGGGACGT
GGTTTTCCTTTGAAAAACACGATGATAATATGGGGTCGAGGCTGCTGCTGCTGCTGCTGCTGGGCCTGAG
GCTACAGCTCTCCCTGGGCATCATCCTAGTTGAGGAGGAGAACCCGGACTTCTGGAACCGCGAGGCAGCC
GAGGCCCTGGGTGCCGCCAAGAAGCTGCAGCCTGCACAGACAGCCGCCAAGAACCTCATCATCTTCCTGG
GCGATGGGATGGGGGTGTCTACGGTGACAGCTGCCAGGATCCTAAAAGGGCAGAAGAAGGACAAACTGGG
GCCTGAGATACCCCTGGCCATGGACCGCTTCCCATATGTGGCTCTGTCCAAGACATACAATGTAGACAAA
CATGTGCCAGACAGTGGAGCCACAGCCACGGCCTACCTGTGCGGGGTCAAGGGCAACTTCCAGACCATTG
GCTTGAGTGCAGCCGCCCGCTTTAACCAGTGCAACACGACACGCGGCAACGAGGTCATCTCCGTGATGAA
TCGGGCCAAGAAAGCAGGGAAGTCAGTGGGAGTGGTAACCACCACACGAGTGCAGCACGCCTCGCCAGCC
GGCACCTACGCCCACACGGTGAACCGCAACTGGTACTCGGACGCCGACGTGCCTGCCTCGGCCCGCCAGG
AGGGGTGCCAGGACATCGCTACGCAGCTCATCTCCAACATGGACATTGATGTGATCCTAGGTGGAGGCCG
AAAGTACATGTTTCGCATGGGAACCCCAGACCCTGAGTACCCAGATGACTACAGCCAAGGTGGGACCAGG
CTGGACGGGAAGAATCTGGTGCAGGAATGGCTCGGCGAACGCCAGGGTGCCCGGTACGTGTGGAACCGCA
CTGAGCTCATGCAGGCTTCCCTGGACCCGTCTGTGACCCATCTCATGGGTCTCTTTGAGCCTGGAGACAT
GAAATACGAGATCCACCGAGACTCCACACTGGACCCCTCCCTGATGGAGATGACAGAGGCTGCCCTGCGC
CTGCTGAGCAGACACCCCCGCGGCTTCTTCCTCTTCGTGGAGGGTGGTCGCATCGACCATGGTCATCATG
AAAGCAGGGCTTACCGGGCACTGACTGAGACGATCATGTTCGACGACGCCATTGAGAGGGCGGGCCAGCT
CACCAGCGAGGAGGACACGCTGAGCCTCGTCACTGCCGACCACTCCCACGTCTTCTCCTTCGGAGGCTAC
CCCCTGCGAGGGAGCTCCTTCATCGGGCTGGCCGCTGGCAAGGCCCGGGACAGGAAGGCCTACACGGTCC
TCCTATACGGAAACGGTCCAGGCTATGTGCTCAAGGACGGCGCCCGGCCGGATGTTACCGAGAGCGAGAG
CGGGAGCCCCGAGTATCGGCAGCAGTCAGCAGTGCCCCTGGACGAAGAGACCCACGCAGGCGAGGACGTG
GCGGTGTTCGCGCGCGGCCCGCAGGCGCACCTGGTTCACGGCGTGCAGGAGCAGACCTTCATAGCGCACG
TCATGGCCTTCGCCGCCTGCCTGGAGCCCTACACCGCCTGCGACCTGGCGCCCCCCGCCGGCACCACCGA
CGCCGCGCACCCGGGGCGGTCCGTGGTCCCCGCGTTGCTTCCTCTGCTGGCCGGGACCCTGCTGCTGCTG
GAGACGGCCACTGCTCCCTGAGTGTCCCGTCCCTGGGGCTCCTGCTTCCCCATCCCGGAGTTCTCCTGCT
CCCCACCTCCTGTCGTCCTGCCTGGCCTCCAGCCCGAGTCGTCATCCCCGGAGTCCCTATACAGAGGTCC
TGCCATGGAACCTTCCCCTCCCCGTGCGCTCTGGGGACTGAGCCCATGACACCAAACCTGCCCCTTGGCT
GCTCTCGGACTCCCTACCCCAACCCCAGGGACTGCAGGTTGTGCCCTGTGGCTGCCTGCACCCCAGGAAA
GGAGGGGGCTCAGGCCATCCAGCCACCACCTACAGCCCAGTGGGTACGGTCGAGGATATCGCGGCCGGCC
GCACTCCTCAGGTGCAGGCTGCCTATCAGAAGGTGGTGGCTGGTGTGGCCAATGCCCTGGCTCACAAATA
CCACTGAGATCTTTTTCCCTCTGCCAAAAATTATGGGGACATCATGAAGCCCCTTGAGCATCTGACTTCT
GGCTAATAAAGGAAATTTATTTTCATTGCAATAGTGTGTTGGAATTTTTTGTGTCTCTCACTCGGAAGGA
CATATGGGAGGGCAAATCATTTAAAACATCAGAATGAGTATTTGGTTTAGAGTTTGGCAACATATGCCAT
ATGCTGGCTGCCATGAACAAAGGTGGCTATAAAGAGGTCATCAGTATATGAAACAGCCCCCTGCTGTCCA
TTCCTTATTCCATAGAAAAGCCTTGACTTGAGGTTAGATTTTTTTTATATTTTGTTTTGTGTTATTTTTT
TCTTTAACATCCCTAAAATTTTCCTTACATGTTTTACTAGCCAGATTTTTCCTCCTCTCCTGACTACTCC
CAGTCATAGCTGTCCCTCTTCTCTTATGAAGATCCCTCGACCTGCAGCCCAAGCTTGGCGTAATCATGGT
CATAGCTGTTTCCTGTGTGAAATTGTTATCCGCTCACAATTCCACACAACATACGAGCCGGAAGCATAAA
GTGTAAAGCCTGGGGTGCCTAATGAGTGAGCTAACTCACATTAATTGCGTTGCGCTCACTGCCCGCTTTC
CAGTCGGGAAACCTGTCGTGCCAGCGGATCCGCATCTCAATTAGTCAGCAACCATAGTCCCGCCCCTAAC
TCCGCCCATCCCGCCCCTAACTCCGCCCAGTTCCGCCCATTCTCCGCCCCATGGCTGACTAATTTTTTTT
ATTTATGCAGAGGCCGAGGCCGCCTCGGCCTCTGAGCTATTCCAGAAGTAGTGAGGAGGCTTTTTTGGAG
GCCTAGGCTTTTGCAAAAAGCTAACTTGTTTATTGCAGCTTATAATGGTTACAAATAAAGCAATAGCATC
ACAAATTTCACAAATAAAGCATTTTTTTCACTGCATTCTAGTTGTGGTTTGTCCAAACTCATCAATGTAT
CTTATCATGTCTGGATCCGCTGCATTAATGAATCGGCCAACGCGCGGGGAGAGGCGGTTTGCGTATTGGG
CGCTCTTCCGCTTCCTCGCTCACTGACTCGCTGCGCTCGGTCGTTCGGCTGCGGCGAGCGGTATCAGCTC
ACTCAAAGGCGGTAATACGGTTATCCACAGAATCAGGGGATAACGCAGGAAAGAACATGTGAGCAAAAGG
CCAGCAAAAGGCCAGGAACCGTAAAAAGGCCGCGTTGCTGGCGTTTTTCCATAGGCTCCGCCCCCCTGAC
GAGCATCACAAAAATCGACGCTCAAGTCAGAGGTGGCGAAACCCGACAGGACTATAAAGATACCAGGCGT
TTCCCCCTGGAAGCTCCCTCGTGCGCTCTCCTGTTCCGACCCTGCCGCTTACCGGATACCTGTCCGCCTT
TCTCCCTTCGGGAAGCGTGGCGCTTTCTCAATGCTCACGCTGTAGGTATCTCAGTTCGGTGTAGGTCGTT
CGCTCCAAGCTGGGCTGTGTGCACGAACCCCCCGTTCAGCCCGACCGCTGCGCCTTATCCGGTAACTATC
GTCTTGAGTCCAACCCGGTAAGACACGACTTATCGCCACTGGCAGCAGCCACTGGTAACAGGATTAGCAG
AGCGAGGTATGTAGGCGGTGCTACAGAGTTCTTGAAGTGGTGGCCTAACTACGGCTACACTAGAAGGACA
GTATTTGGTATCTGCGCTCTGCTGAAGCCAGTTACCTTCGGAAAAAGAGTTGGTAGCTCTTGATCCGGCA
AACAAACCACCGCTGGTAGCGGTGGTTTTTTTGTTTGCAAGCAGCAGATTACGCGCAGAAAAAAAGGATC
TCAAGAAGATCCTTTGATCTTTTCTACGGGGTCTGACGCTCAGTGGAACGAAAACTCACGTTAAGGGATT
TTGGTCATGAGATTATCAAAAAGGATCTTCACCTAGATCCTTTTAAATTAAAAATGAAGTTTTAAATCAA
TCTAAAGTATATATGAGTAAACTTGGTCTGACAGTTACCAATGCTTAATCAGTGAGGCACCTATCTCAGC
GATCTGTCTATTTCGTTCATCCATAGTTGCCTGACTCCCCGTCGTGTAGATAACTACGATACGGGAGGGC
TTACCATCTGGCCCCAGTGCTGCAATGATACCGCGAGACCCACGCTCACCGGCTCCAGATTTATCAGCAA
TAAACCAGCCAGCCGGAAGGGCCGAGCGCAGAAGTGGTCCTGCAACTTTATCCGCCTCCATCCAGTCTAT
TAATTGTTGCCGGGAAGCTAGAGTAAGTAGTTCGCCAGTTAATAGTTTGCGCAACGTTGTTGCCATTGCT
ACAGGCATCGTGGTGTCACGCTCGTCGTTTGGTATGGCTTCATTCAGCTCCGGTTCCCAACGATCAAGGC
GAGTTACATGATCCCCCATGTTGTGCAAAAAAGCGGTTAGCTCCTTCGGTCCTCCGATCGTTGTCAGAAG
TAAGTTGGCCGCAGTGTTATCACTCATGGTTATGGCAGCACTGCATAATTCTCTTACTGTCATGCCATCC
GTAAGATGCTTTTCTGTGACTGGTGAGTACTCAACCAAGTCATTCTGAGAATAGTGTATGCGGCGACCGA
GTTGCTCTTGCCCGGCGTCAATACGGGATAATACCGCGCCACATAGCAGAACTTTAAAAGTGCTCATCAT
TGGAAAACGTTCTTCGGGGCGAAAACTCTCAAGGATCTTACCGCTGTTGAGATCCAGTTCGATGTAACCC
ACTCGTGCACCCAACTGATCTTCAGCATCTTTTACTTTCACCAGCGTTTCTGGGTGAGCAAAAACAGGAA
GGCAAAATGCCGCAAAAAAGGGAATAAGGGCGACACGGAAATGTTGAATACTCATACTCTTCCTTTTTCA
ATATTATTGAAGCATTTATCAGGGTTATTGTCTCATGAGCGGATACATATTTGAATGTATTTAGAAAAAT
AAACAAATAGGGGTTCCGCGCACATTTCCCCGAAAAGTGCCACCTG
