>Addgene plasmid #32614 | 1XDR4 | addgene partial sequence | sequence record 55969 | EGFP-N 5'-CGTCGCCGTCCAGCTCGACCAG-3'
TCCTCGCCCTTGCTCACCATGGTGGCGACCGGTGCGCGCATAAAGCGCCTCGCAAATCGCGTCCGACGGG
CAACTAACGGCTCCGGTCAAGCTTCCATTATATAGAATTCGAAGCTGGTGACCTGAAGTGACCTGAAGCT
GGCTCGAGCAATTGGTCGACTATCGATAGAGAAATGTTCTGGCACCTGCACTTGCACTGGGGACAGCCTA
TTTTGCTAGTTTGTTTTGTTTCGTTTTGTTTTGATGGAGAGCGTATGTTAGTACTATCGATTCACACAAA
AAACCAACACACAGATGTAATGAAAATAAAGATATTTTATTGCGGCCGCTCCAAGTACCTCCCGTACCTT
AATATTACTTCTCGACCCAGGTGGCACTTTTCGGGGAAATGTGCGCGGAACCCCTATTTGTTTATTTTTC
TAAATACATTCAAATATGTATCCGCTCATGAGACAATAACCCTGATAAATGCTTCAATAATATTGAAAAA
GGAAGAGTATGAGTATTCAACATTTCCGTGTCGCCCTTATTCCCTTTTTTGCGGCATTTTGCCTTCCTGT
TTTTGCTCACCCAGAAACGCTGGTGAAAGTAAAAGATGCTGAAGATCAGTTGGGTGCACGAGTGGGTTAC
ATCGAACTGGATCTCAACAGCGGTAAGATCCTTGAGAGTTTTCGCCCCGAAGAACGTTTTCCAATGATGA
GCACTTTTAAAGTTCTGCTATGTGGCGCGGTATTATCCCGTATTGACGCCGGGCAAGAGCAACTCGGTCG
CCGCATACACTATTCTCAGAATGACTTGGTTGAGTACTCACCAGTCACAGAAAAGCATCTTAC
