>Addgene plasmid #32614 | 1XDR4 | addgene partial sequence | sequence record 56470 | IRES-F 5'-TGGCTCTCCTCAAGCGTATT-3'
GATCTGGGGCCTCGGTGCACATGCTTTACATGTGTTTAGTCGAGGTTAAAAAAACGTCTAGGCCCCCCGA
ACCACGGGGACGTGGTTTTCCTTTGAAAAACACGATGATAATATGGGGTCGAGGCTGCTGCTGCTGCTGC
TGCTGGGCCTGAGGCTACAGCTCTCCCTGGGCATCATCCCAGTTGAGGAGGAGAACCCGGACTTCTGGAA
CCGCGAGGCAGCCGAGGCCCTGGGTGCCGCCAAGAAGCTGCAGCCTGCACAGACAGCCGCCAAGAACCTC
ATCATCTTCCTGGGCGATGGGATGGGGGTGTCTACGGTGACAGCTGCCAGGATCCTAAAAGGGCAGAAGA
AGGACAAACTGGGGCCTGAGATACCCCTGGCCATGGACCGCTTCCCATATGTGGCTCTGTCCAAGACATA
CAATGTAGACAAACATGTGCCAGACAGTGGAGCCACAGCCACGGCCTACCTGTGCGGGGTCAAGGGCAAC
TTCCAGACCATTGGCTTGAGTGCAGCCGCCCGCTTTAACCAGTGCAACACGACACGCGGCAACGAGGTCA
TCTCCGTGATGAATCGGGCCAAGAAAGCAGGGAAGTCAGTGGGAGTGGTAACCACCACACGAGTGCAGCA
CGCCTCGCCAGCCGGCACCTACGCCCACACGGTGAACCGCAACTGGTACTCGGACGCCGACGTGCCTGCC
TCGGCCCGCCAGGAGGGGTGCCAGGACATCGCTACGCAGCTCATCTCCAACATGGACATTGACGTGATCC
TAGGTGGAGGCCGAAAGTACATGTTTCGCATGGGAACCCCAGACCCTGAGTACCCAGATGACTAC
